Addgene plasmid #71505: pSTARR-seq_fly-x16
Purpose: (Empty Backbone) flySTARR-seq screening vector with x16 core promoter
Depositing lab: Alexander Stark. Depositing organization: Research Institute of Molecular Pathology (IMP). Publication: Enhancer-core-promoter specificity separates developmental and housekeeping gene regulation. Zabidi MA, Arnold CD, Schernhuber K, Pagani M, Rath M, Frank O, Stark A. Nature. 2015 Feb 26;518(7540):556-9. doi: 10.1038/nature13994. Epub 2014 Dec 15. PubMed 25517091.
Backbone
  Vector backbone: pGL3-Promoter
  Backbone manufacturer: Promega
  Vector type: Insect Expression ; flySTARR-seq screening vector
  Tag / fusion protein: sgGFP (SuperGlo, Qbiogene, Inc) (N terminal on backbone)
Growth in bacteria
  Bacterial resistance: Chloramphenicol and Ampicillin, 25 & 100 μg/mL
  Growth temperature: 37°C
  Growth strain: ccdB Survival
  Copy number: High Copy
Gene/Insert
  Gene/Insert name: None
  Tag / fusion protein: sgGFP (SuperGlo, Qbiogene, Inc) (N terminal on backbone)
Terms and licenses: Academic/Nonprofit Terms; Industry Terms: Not Available to Industry
Depositor comments: This plasmid was made by replacing the sequence of pGL3-Promoter between BglII and FseI with a fragment containing the core promoter listed above, an mhc16 intron, an ORF (sgGFP, Qbiogene, Inc), a ccdB suicide gene flanked by homology arms (used for cloning the enhancer candidates during library generation), followed by the pGL3's SV40 late polyA-signal.
How to cite: pSTARR-seq_fly-x16 was a gift from Alexander Stark (Addgene plasmid # 71505 ; http://n2t.net/addgene:71505 ; RRID:Addgene_71505)
