[The description below was written by a language model from this plasmid's Addgene catalogue record and pLannotate feature annotations shown in this document.]
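Description:
pSTARR-seq_fly-x16 is an empty screening backbone for STARR-seq (self-transcribing active regulatory region sequencing) in Drosophila cells, listed as an insect expression vector and built on Promega's pGL3-Promoter. According to the depositor, the pGL3-Promoter sequence between BglII and FseI was replaced with a cassette consisting of the x16 core promoter, a modified Drosophila myosin heavy chain intron 16, an sgGFP (SuperGlo) open reading frame, a ccdB suicide cassette flanked by homology arms, and the backbone's SV40 late polyadenylation signal. The feature table of the 5,543 nt sequence agrees with this layout. It also shows the synthetic poly(A) signal and transcriptional pause site that pGL3 vectors carry upstream of the reporter unit to limit read-through transcription. The x16 core promoter itself is not annotated and presumably lies in the unannotated stretch just upstream of the intron.

The replaceable cassette contains a chloramphenicol resistance gene with its own bacterial promoters, a ccdA fragment and the ccdB toxin gene. During library construction, candidate enhancer fragments are recombined in through the homology arms, displacing ccdB, so that uncut or non-recombinant plasmids are counter-selected in ordinary E. coli strains. The empty vector therefore has to be propagated in a ccdB-tolerant strain, under ampicillin and chloramphenicol selection. Because candidates sit downstream of the GFP ORF and upstream of the poly(A) signal, an active enhancer drives the core promoter and is transcribed into the reporter mRNA, so its activity can be quantified by sequencing the transcripts. This version was made to test enhancer activity against the x16 core promoter, in work on enhancer–core-promoter specificity between developmental and housekeeping genes. Maintenance elements are a high-copy ColE1/pUC-type origin, AmpR and an f1 origin.
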