Features (pLannotate 1.2.2; 17 found; start..end, strand, type, name):
      1..49      +  polyA_signal   poly(A) signal: synthetic polyadenylation signal
     63..154     +  misc_feature   pause site: RNA polymerase II transcriptional pause signal from the human α2 globin gene
    356..422     +  intron         Mhc intron: modified Drosophila myosin heavy chain intron 16 (Pfeiffer et al., 2010)
    434..1150    +  CDS            sg25: sg25 is a basic (constitutively fluorescent) green fluorescent protein published in 1997, derived from Aequorea victoria.
   1202..1232    +  promoter       lac UV5 promoter: E. coli lac promoter with an "up" mutation
   1256..1285    +  promoter       cat promoter (fragment): promoter of the E. coli cat gene encoding chloramphenicol acetyltransferase
   1286..1945    +  CDS            CmR: chloramphenicol acetyltransferase; cat; confers resistance to chloramphenicol
   2124..2282    +  CDS            ccdA (fragment): CCDA_ECO57 - Also known as H, letA. Experimental evidence at protein level: Swiss-Prot protein existence level 1. Antitoxin component of a type II toxin-antitoxin (TA) system which inhibits the post-segregational killing (PSK) of plasmid-free cells, also referred to as a plasmid addiction system. Binds to and blocks the activity of CcdB; will also remove bound CcdB protein from the CcdB-GyrA complex by forming a CcdA-CcdB complex, a process termed rejuvenation. Functions as a transcriptional corepressor for the ccdAB operon, repression also requires CcdB (By similarity). From Escherichia coli
   2287..2589    +  CDS            ccdB: CCDB_ECOLI - Also known as G, letB, letD. Experimental evidence at protein level: Swiss-Prot protein existence level 1. Toxic component of a type II toxin-antitoxin (TA) system, functioning in plasmid maintainence. Responsible for the post- segregational killing (PSK) of plasmid-free cells, also referred to as a plasmid addiction system. Half-life of over 2 hours. Cell killing by CcdB is accompanied by filamentation, defects in chromosome and plasmid segregation, defects in cell division, formation of anucleate cells, decreased DNA synthesis and plasmid loss. Interferes with the activity of DN
   2670..2791    -  polyA_signal   SV40 poly(A) signal: SV40 polyadenylation signal
   2814..2882    -  CDS            large T antigen (fragment): large T antigen from SV40 (simian virus 40)
   2898..3027    +  CDS            TcR (fragment): tetracycline efflux protein; tet; confers resistance to tetracycline
   3207..3795    -  rep_origin     ori: high-copy-number ColE1/pMB1/pBR322/pUC origin of replication
   3966..4826    -  CDS            AmpR: β-lactamase; bla; confers resistance to ampicillin, carbenicillin, and related antibiotics
   4827..4931    -  promoter       AmpR promoter: bla
   4958..5386    +  rep_origin     f1 ori (sequence partly withheld): f1 bacteriophage origin of replication; arrow indicates direction of (+) strand synthesis
   5418..5485    -  CDS            lacZα (fragment): LacZα fragment of β-galactosidase; lacZ fragment
>Addgene plasmid #71505 | pSTARR-seq_fly-x16 | depositor full sequence | sequence record 136739 | pSTARR-seq_fly-x16 sequence 5543 bps
AATAAAATATCTTTATTTTCATTACATCTGTGTGTTGGTTTTTTGTGTGAATCGATAGTACTAACATACG
CTCTCCATCAAAACAAAACGAAACAAAACAAACTAGCAAAATAGGCTGTCCCCAGTGCAAGTGCAGGTGC
CAGAACATTTCTCTATCGATAGGTACCGAGCTCTTACGCGTGCTAGCCCGGGCTCGAGATCTGCGATCCT
TTTGCTGACCGTTACCCGCGGATTGAGCATAACTTTTGGTATATTTTTAGCGAGTCCGCAGTTTCTTTTA
ATGGTCTGTCCAACGGTCACTCTGTTTGCCCTGCAGGGGCATTCCGGTACTGTTGGTAAAGCCACCATGG
AAAAGGTAGGTTCAACCACTGATGCCTAGGCACACCGAAACGACTAACCCTAATTCTTATCCTTTACTTC
AGGCCACTTAAGCATGGCTAGCAAAGGAGAAGAACTCTTCACTGGAGTTGTCCCAATTCTTGTTGAATTA
GATGGTGATGTTAACGGCCACAAGTTCTCTGTCAGTGGAGAGGGTGAAGGTGATGCAACATACGGAAAAC
TTACCCTGAAGTTCATCTGCACTACTGGCAAACTGCCTGTTCCCTGGCCAACACTAGTCACTACTCTGTG
CTATGGTGTTCAATGCTTTTCAAGATACCCGGATCATATGAAACGGCATGACTTTTTCAAGAGTGCCATG
CCCGAAGGTTATGTACAGGAAAGGACCATCTTCTTCAAAGATGACGGCAACTACAAGACACGTGCTGAAG
TCAAGTTTGAAGGTGATACCCTTGTTAATAGAATCGAGTTAAAAGGTATTGACTTCAAGGAAGATGGCAA
CATTCTGGGACACAAATTGGAATACAACTATAACTCACACAATGTATACATCATGGCAGACAAACAAAAG
AATGGAATCAAAGCGAACTTCAAGACCCGCCACAACATTGAAGATGGAAGCGTTCAACTAGCAGACCATT
ATCAACAAAATACTCCAATTGGCGATGGCCCTGTCCTTTTACCAGACAACCATTACCTGTCCACACAATC
TGCCCTTTCGAAAGATCCCAACGAAAAGAGAGACCACATGGTCCTTCTTGAGTTTGTAACAGCTGCTGGG
ATTACACATGGCATGGATGAACTGTACAACTGATCTAGAGCATGCACCGGTGATATCGCGGCCGCATTAG
GCACCCCAGGCTTTACACTTTATGCTTCCGGCTCGTATAATGTGTGGATTTTGAGTTAGGATCCGTCGAG
ATTTTCAGGAGCTAAGGAAGCTAAAATGGAGAAAAAAATCACTGGATATACCACCGTTGATATATCCCAA
TGGCATCGTAAAGAACATTTTGAGGCATTTCAGTCAGTTGCTCAATGTACCTATAACCAGACCGTTCAGC
TGGATATTACGGCCTTTTTAAAGACCGTAAAGAAAAATAAGCACAAGTTTTATCCGGCCTTTATTCACAT
TCTTGCCCGCCTGATGAATGCTCATCCGGAATTCCGTATGGCAATGAAAGACGGTGAGCTGGTGATATGG
GATAGTGTTCACCCTTGTTACACCGTTTTCCATGAGCAAACTGAAACGTTTTCATCGCTCTGGAGTGAAT
ACCACGACGATTTCCGGCAGTTTCTACACATATATTCGCAAGATGTGGCGTGTTACGGTGAAAACCTGGC
CTATTTCCCTAAAGGGTTTATTGAGAATATGTTTTTCGTCTCAGCCAATCCCTGGGTGAGTTTCACCAGT
TTTGATTTAAACGTGGCCAATATGGACAACTTCTTCGCCCCCGTTTTCACCATGGGCAAATATTATACGC
AAGGCGACAAGGTGCTGATGCCGCTGGCGATTCAGGTTCATCATGCCGTTTGTGATGGCTTCCATGTCGG
CAGAATGCTTAATGAATTACAACAGTACTGCGATGAGTGGCAGGGCGGGGCGTAAACGCGTGGATCCGGC
TTACTAAAAGCCAGATAACAGTATGCGTATTTGCGCGCTGATTTTTGCGGTATAAGAATATATACTGATA
TGTATACCCGAAGTATGTCAAAAAGAGGTATGCTATGAAGCAGCGTATTACAGTGACAGTTGACAGCGAC
AGCTATCAGTTGCTCAAGGCATATATGATGTCAATATCTCCGGTCTGGTAAGCACAACCATGCAGAATGA
AGCCCGTCGTCTGCGTGCCGAACGCTGGAAAGCGGAAAATCAGGAAGGGATGGCTGAGGTCGCCCGGTTT
ATTGAAATGAACGGCTCTTTTGCTGACGAGAACAGGGGCTGGTGAAATGCAGTTTAAGGTTTACACCTAT
AAAAGAGAGAGCCGTTATCGTCTGTTTGTGGATGTACAGAGTGATATTATTGACACGCCCGGGCGACGGA
TGGTGATCCCCCTGGCCAGTGCACGTCTGCTGTCAGATAAAGTCTCCCGTGAACTTTACCCGGTGGTGCA
TATCGGGGATGAAAGCTGGCGCATGATGACCACCGATATGGCCAGTGTGCCGGTCTCCGTTATCGGGGAA
GAAGTGGCTGATCTCAGCCACCGCGAAAATGACATCAAAAACGCCATTAACCTGATGTTCTGGGGAATAT
AAATGTCAGGCTCCCTTATACACAGCCAGTCTGCAGGATATCGTCGACGAATTCGGCCGGCCGCTTCGAG
CAGACATGATAAGATACATTGATGAGTTTGGACAAACCACAACTAGAATGCAGTGAAAAAAATGCTTTAT
TTGTGAAATTTGTGATGCTATTGCTTTATTTGTAACCATTATAAGCTGCAATAAACAAGTTAACAACAAC
AATTGCATTCATTTTATGTTTCAGGTTCAGGGGGAGGTGTGGGAGGTTTTTTAAAGCAAGTAAAACCTCT
ACAAATGTGGTAAAATCGATAAGGATCCGACCGATGCCCTTGAGAGCCTTCAACCCAGTCAGCTCCTTCC
GGTGGGCGCGGGGCATGACTATCGTCGCCGCACTTATGACTGTCTTCTTTATCATGCAACTCGTAGGACA
GGTGCCGGCAGCGCTCTTCCGCTTCCTCGCTCACTGACTCGCTGCGCTCGGTCGTTCGGCTGCGGCGAGC
GGTATCAGCTCACTCAAAGGCGGTAATACGGTTATCCACAGAATCAGGGGATAACGCAGGAAAGAACATG
TGAGCAAAAGGCCAGCAAAAGGCCAGGAACCGTAAAAAGGCCGCGTTGCTGGCGTTTTTCCATAGGCTCC
GCCCCCCTGACGAGCATCACAAAAATCGACGCTCAAGTCAGAGGTGGCGAAACCCGACAGGACTATAAAG
ATACCAGGCGTTTCCCCCTGGAAGCTCCCTCGTGCGCTCTCCTGTTCCGACCCTGCCGCTTACCGGATAC
CTGTCCGCCTTTCTCCCTTCGGGAAGCGTGGCGCTTTCTCATAGCTCACGCTGTAGGTATCTCAGTTCGG
TGTAGGTCGTTCGCTCCAAGCTGGGCTGTGTGCACGAACCCCCCGTTCAGCCCGACCGCTGCGCCTTATC
CGGTAACTATCGTCTTGAGTCCAACCCGGTAAGACACGACTTATCGCCACTGGCAGCAGCCACTGGTAAC
AGGATTAGCAGAGCGAGGTATGTAGGCGGTGCTACAGAGTTCTTGAAGTGGTGGCCTAACTACGGCTACA
CTAGAAGAACAGTATTTGGTATCTGCGCTCTGCTGAAGCCAGTTACCTTCGGAAAAAGAGTTGGTAGCTC
TTGATCCGGCAAACAAACCACCGCTGGTAGCGGTGGTTTTTTTGTTTGCAAGCAGCAGATTACGCGCAGA
AAAAAAGGATCTCAAGAAGATCCTTTGATCTTTTCTACGGGGTCTGACGCTCAGTGGAACGAAAACTCAC
GTTAAGGGATTTTGGTCATGAGATTATCAAAAAGGATCTTCACCTAGATCCTTTTAAATTAAAAATGAAG
TTTTAAATCAATCTAAAGTATATATGAGTAAACTTGGTCTGACAGTTACCAATGCTTAATCAGTGAGGCA
CCTATCTCAGCGATCTGTCTATTTCGTTCATCCATAGTTGCCTGACTCCCCGTCGTGTAGATAACTACGA
TACGGGAGGGCTTACCATCTGGCCCCAGTGCTGCAATGATACCGCGAGACCCACGCTCACCGGCTCCAGA
TTTATCAGCAATAAACCAGCCAGCCGGAAGGGCCGAGCGCAGAAGTGGTCCTGCAACTTTATCCGCCTCC
ATCCAGTCTATTAATTGTTGCCGGGAAGCTAGAGTAAGTAGTTCGCCAGTTAATAGTTTGCGCAACGTTG
TTGCCATTGCTACAGGCATCGTGGTGTCACGCTCGTCGTTTGGTATGGCTTCATTCAGCTCCGGTTCCCA
ACGATCAAGGCGAGTTACATGATCCCCCATGTTGTGCAAAAAAGCGGTTAGCTCCTTCGGTCCTCCGATC
GTTGTCAGAAGTAAGTTGGCCGCAGTGTTATCACTCATGGTTATGGCAGCACTGCATAATTCTCTTACTG
TCATGCCATCCGTAAGATGCTTTTCTGTGACTGGTGAGTACTCAACCAAGTCATTCTGAGAATAGTGTAT
GCGGCGACCGAGTTGCTCTTGCCCGGCGTCAATACGGGATAATACCGCGCCACATAGCAGAACTTTAAAA
GTGCTCATCATTGGAAAACGTTCTTCGGGGCGAAAACTCTCAAGGATCTTACCGCTGTTGAGATCCAGTT
CGATGTAACCCACTCGTGCACCCAACTGATCTTCAGCATCTTTTACTTTCACCAGCGTTTCTGGGTGAGC
AAAAACAGGAAGGCAAAATGCCGCAAAAAAGGGAATAAGGGCGACACGGAAATGTTGAATACTCATACTC
TTCCTTTTTCAATATTATTGAAGCATTTATCAGGGTTATTGTCTCATGAGCGGATACATATTTGAATGTA
TTTAGAAAAATAAACAAATAGGGGTTCCGCGCACATTTCCCCGAAAAGTGCCACCTG
[124 nt withheld, positions 4958-5081]
C
[91 nt withheld, positions 5083-5173]
A
[49 nt withheld, positions 5175-5223]
CCTTTGACGTTGGAGTCCACGTTCTTT
[37 nt withheld, positions 5251-5287]
ACCCTATCTCGGTCTATTCTTTTGATTTATAAGGGATTTTGCCGATTTCGGCCTATTGGTTAAAAAATGA
GCTGATTTAACAAAAATTTAACGCGAATTTTAACAAAATATTAACGCTTACAATTTGCCATTCGCCATTC
AGGCTGCGCAACTGTTGGGAAGGGCGATCGGTGCGGGCCTCTTCGCTATTACGCCAGCCCAAGCTACCAT
GATAAGTAAGTAATATTAAGGTACGGGAGGTACTTGGAGCGGCCGC
