>Addgene plasmid #71505 | pSTARR-seq_fly-x16 | addgene partial sequence | sequence record 132402 | RVprimer3 5'-CTAGCAAAATAGGCTGTCCC-3'
TTTCTCTATCGATAGGTACCGAGCTCTTACGCGTGCTAGCCCGGGCTCGAGATCTGCGATCCTTTTGCTG
ACCGTTACCCGCGGATTGAGCATAACTTTTGGTATATTTTTAGCGAGTCCGCAGTTTCTTTTAATGGTCT
GTCCAACGGTCACTCTGTTTGCCCTGCAGGGGCATTCCGGTACTGTTGGTAAAGCCACCATGGAAAAGGT
AGGTTCAACCACTGATGCCTAGGCACACCGAAACGACTAACCCTAATTCTTATCCTTTACTTCAGGCCAC
TTAAGCATGGCTAGCAAAGGAGAAGAACTCTTCACTGGAGTTGTCCCAATTCTTGTTGAATTAGATGGTG
ATGTTAACGGCCACAAGTTCTCTGTCAGTGGAGAGGGTGAAGGTGATGCAACATACGGAAAACTTACCCT
GAAGTTCATCTGCACTACTGGCAAACTGCCTGTTCCCTGGCCAACACTAGTCACTACTCTGTGCTATGGT
GTTCAATGCTTTTCAAGATACCCGGATCATATGAAACGGCATGACTTTTTCAAGAGTGCCATGCCCGAAG
GTTATGTACAGGAAAGGACCATCTTCTTCAAAGATGACGGCAACTACAAGACACGTGCTGAAGTCAAGTT
TGAAGGTGATACCCTTGTTAATAGAATCGAGTTAAAAGGTATTGACTTCAAGGAAGATGGCAACATTCTG
GGACACAAATTGGAATACAACTATAACTCACACAATGTATACATCATGGCAGACAAACAAAAGAATGGAA
TCAAAGCGAACTTCAAGACCCGCCACAACATTGAAGATGGAAGCGTTCAACTAGCAGACCATTATCAACA
A
