>Addgene plasmid #71505 | pSTARR-seq_fly-x16 | addgene partial sequence | sequence record 132403 | pAE03_1 5'-GTTACAAACTCAAGAAGGACC-3'
AGGGCAGATTGTGTGGACAGGTAATGGTTGTCTGGTAAAAGGACAGGGCCATCGCCAATTGGAGTATTTT
GTTGATAATGGTCTGCTAGTTGAACGCTTCCATCTTCAATGTTGTGGCGGGTCTTGAAGTTCGCTTTGAT
TCCATTCTTTTGTTTGTCTGCCATGATGTATACATTGTGTGAGTTATAGTTGTATTCCAATTTGTGTCCC
AGAATGTTGCCATCTTCCTTGAAGTCAATACCTTTTAACTCGATTCTATTAACAAGGGTATCACCTTCAA
ACTTGACTTCAGCACGTGTCTTGTAGTTGCCGTCATCTTTGAAGAAGATGGTCCTTTCCTGTACATAACC
TTCGGGCATGGCACTCTTGAAAAAGTCATGCCGTTTCATATGATCCGGGTATCTTGAAAAGCATTGAACA
CCATAGCACAGAGTAGTGACTAGTGTTGGCCAGGGAACAGGCAGTTTGCCAGTAGTGCAGATGAACTTCA
GGGTAAGTTTTCCGTATGTTGCATCACCTTCACCCTCTCCACTGACAGAGAACTTGTGGCCGTTAACATC
ACCATCTAATTCAACAAGAATTGGGACAACTCCAGTGAAGAGTTCTTCTCCTTTGCTAGCCATGCTTAAG
TGGCCTGAAGTAAAGGATAAGAATTAGGGTTAGTCGTTTCGGTGTGCCTAGGCATCAGTGGTTGAACCTA
CCTTTTCCATGGTGGCTTTACCAACAGTACCGGAATGCCCCTGCAGGGCAAACAGAGTGACCGTTGGACA
GACCATTAAAAGAAACTGCGGACTCGCTAA
